>Addgene plasmid #198980 | pGL0_79 [ORI_BC_4] | addgene full sequence | sequence record 401243 | Addgene NGS Result
CCGGAATCTATTGGCCTATGTCACTGAAACTATCCAAACACCCCATGTCGATACTGAACGTATCGACGCA
TACCTCCTTCCTTGAAAACGCACAATCAAGGTCTCGGTCAGGGTCACGCGTAGGACGCGTCGAGTAGGGT
GGGTGGGTAAATGGTAATGCGTTCCGCAGCCACACGCCGTGTGAAGCTGGGGAGTGAGACCAGTCCTTAC
CTGAAGAATAAGTGTCAGCCAGTGTAACCCGATGAGGAACCCAAAAGGCGAACCGGGCCAGACAACCCGG
CGGTATCGCACTCAAAGCCGAGGCTAGGTGGAGGCTCAGTGATGATAAGTCTGCGATGGTGGATGCATGT
GTCATGGTCATAGCTGTTTCCTGTGTGAAATTGTTATCCGCTCAGAGGGCACAATCCTATTCCGCGCTAT
CCGACAATCTCCAAGACATTAGGTGGAGTTCAGTTCGGCGTATGGCATATGTCGCTGGAAAGAACATGTG
AGCAAAAGGCCAGCAAAAGGCCAGGAACCGTAAAAAGGCCGCGTTGCTGGCGTTTTTCCATAGGCTCCGC
CCCCCTGACGAGCATCACAAAAATCGACGCTCAAGTCAGAGGTGGCGAAACCCGACAGGACTATAAAGAT
ACCAGGCGTTTCCCCCTGGAAGCTCCCTCGTGCGCTCTCCTGTTCCGACCCTGCCGCTTACCGGATACCT
GTCCGCCTTTCTCCCTTCGGGAAGCGTGGCGCTTTCTCATAGCTCACGCTGTAGGTATCTCAGTTCGGTG
TAGGTCGTTCGCTCCAAGCTGGGCTGTGTGCACGAACCCCCCGTTCAGCCCGACCGCTGCGCCTTATCCG
GTAACTATCGTCTTGAGTCCAACCCGGTAAGACACGACTTATCGCCACTGGCAGCAGCCACTGGTAACAG
GATTAGCAGAGCGAGGTATGTAGGCGGTGCTACAGAGTTCTTGAAGTGGTGGCCTAACTACGGCTACACT
AGAAGAACAGTATTTGGTATCTGCGCTCTGCTGAAGCCAGTTACCTTCGGAAAAAGAGTTGGTAGCTCTT
GATCCGGCAAACAAACCACCGCTGGTAGCGGTGGTTTTTTTGTTTGCAAGCAGCAGATTACGCGCAGAAA
AAAAGGATCTCAAGAAGATCCTTTGATCTTTTCTACGGGGTCTGACGCTCTATTCAACAAAGCCGCCGTC
CCGTCAAGTCAGCGTAAATGGGTAGGGGGCTTCAAATCGTCCCCCCATACGATATAAGTTGTTACTAGTG
CTTGGATTCTCACCAATAAAAAACGCCCGGCGGCAACCGAGCGTTCTGAACAAATCCAGATGGAGTTCTG
AGGTCATTACTGGATCTATCAACAGGAGTCCAAGCGAGCTCGATATCAAATTACGCCCCGCCCTGCCACT
CATCGCAGTACTGTTGTAATTCATTAAGCATTCTGCCGACATGGAAGCCATCACAAACGGCATGATGAAC
CTGAATCGCCAGCGGCATCAGCACCTTGTCGCCTTGCGTATAATATTTGCCCATGGTGAAAACGGGGGCG
AAGAAGTTGTCCATATTGGCCACGTTTAAATCAAAACTGGTGAAACTCACCCAGGGATTGGCTGAGACGA
AAAACATATTCTCAATAAACCCTTTAGGGAAATAGGCCAGGTTTTCACCGTAACACGCCACATCTTGCGA
ATATATGTGTAGAAACTGCCGGAAATCGTCGTGGTATTCACTCCAGAGCGATGAAAACGTTTCAGTTTGC
TCATGGAAAACGGTGTAACAAGGGTGAACACTATCCCATATCACCAGCTCACCGTCTTTCATTGCCATAC
GAAATTCCGGATGAGCATTCATCAGGCGGGCAAGAATGTGAATAAAGGCCGGATAAAACTTGTGCTTATT
TTTCTTTACGGTCTTTAAAAAGGCCGTAATATCCAGCTGAACGGTCTGGTTATAGGTACATTGAGCAACT
GACTGAAATGCCTCAAAATGTTCTTTACGATGCCATTGGGATATATCAACGGTGGTATATCCAGTGATTT
TTTTCTCCATTTTAGCTTCCTTAGCTCCTGAAAATCTCGATAACTCAAAAAATACGCCCGGTAGTGATCT
TATTTCATTATGGTGAAAGTTGGAACCTCTTACGTGCCGATCAACGTCTCATTGATACCTGAAACAAAAC
CCATCGTACGGCCAAGGAAGTCTCCAATAACTGTGATCCACCACAAGCGCCAGGGTTTTCCCAGTCACGA
CGTTGTAAAACGACGGCCAGTCATGCATAATCCGCACGCATCTGGAATAAGGAAGTGCCATTCCGCCTGA
CCT
Features (pLannotate 1.2.2; 6 found; start..end, strand, type, name):
    379..394     -  protein_bind   lac operator (fragment): The lac repressor binds to the lac operator to inhibit transcription in E. coli. This inhibition can be relieved by adding lactose or isopropyl-β-D-thiogalactopyranoside (IPTG). lac repressor encoded by lacI
    545..1133    -  rep_origin     ori: high-copy-number ColE1/pMB1/pBR322/pUC origin of replication
   1266..1360    -  terminator     lambda t0 terminator: transcription terminator from phage lambda
   1384..2040    -  CDS            cat: CAT_ECOLX - Experimental evidence at protein level: Swiss-Prot protein existence level 1. This enzyme is an effector of chloramphenicol resistance in bacteria. From Escherichia coli. This protein is used as a marker in many commonly used cloning vectors, such as pACYC184.
   2041..2143    -  promoter       cat promoter: promoter of the E. coli cat gene encoding chloramphenicol acetyltransferase
   2218..2261    -  CDS            lacZα (fragment): LacZα fragment of β-galactosidase; lacZ fragment
