[The description below was written by a language model from this plasmid's Addgene catalogue record and pLannotate feature annotations shown in this document.]
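Description:
pGL0_79 [ORI_BC_4] is a small (about 2.3 kb) synthetic biology plasmid built on the pGLDV_17 backbone and catalogued as a "Level 0 part", the term used in hierarchical modular cloning schemes for a storage vector holding a single basic part that is later combined with others into larger constructs. It is maintained in E. coli at high copy number through a ColE1/pMB1/pUC-type origin of replication. Selection is with chloramphenicol, conferred by a cat (chloramphenicol acetyltransferase) gene driven by its native cat promoter and followed by the phage lambda t0 transcription terminator.

The payload is a synthetic element named ORI_BC_4. The record does not describe its sequence or function, and the automated annotation does not assign any feature to it. The name, together with the associated work on high-throughput identification of functional origins of replication in non-model bacteria, suggests a barcode part used to tag origin-containing constructs, but this is an inference and not something the record states. The only other annotated features are short fragments of a lac operator and of lacZα. These are probably remnants of a lacZα screening cassette in the parent vector that the part replaced, although the cloning method is listed as unknown. No promoter, reporter or expression cassette is annotated for the insert, which fits a plasmid that serves purely as a source of a DNA part for assembly and not as an expression or delivery vector.
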