Addgene plasmid #198980: pGL0_79 [ORI_BC_4]
Purpose: Level 0 part
Depositing lab: Charlie Gilbert & Nili Ostrov & Cultivarium Tools. Depositing organization: Cultivarium, Convergent Research. Publication: A scalable framework for high-throughput identification of functional origins of replication in non-model bacteria. Gilbert C, Brumwell SL, Crits-Christoph A, Kang SC, Martin-Moldes Z, Alsharif W, Esmurria A, Nguyen M-A, Lee HH, Ostrov N. bioRxiv 2023.05.19.541510 10.1101/2023.05.19.541510.
Backbone
  Vector backbone: pGLDV_17
  Vector type: Synthetic Biology
Growth in bacteria
  Bacterial resistance: Chloramphenicol, 25 μg/mL
  Growth temperature: 37°C
  Growth strain: E. coli Zymo 10B
  Copy number: High Copy
Gene/Insert
  Gene/Insert name: ORI_BC_4
  Species: Synthetic
  Cloning method: Unknown
Terms and licenses: Academic/Nonprofit Terms; Industry Terms: Not Available to Industry
How to cite: pGL0_79 [ORI_BC_4] was a gift from Charlie Gilbert & Nili Ostrov & Cultivarium Tools (Addgene plasmid # 198980 ; http://n2t.net/addgene:198980 ; RRID:Addgene_198980)
